Addgene plasmid #100094: HMBP-3C-STAR.66-285
Purpose: expresses MBP-tagged STARD1 protein domain (residues 66-285)
Depositing lab: Nikolai Sluchanko. Depositing organization: A.N. Bach Institute of Biochemistry, Federal Research Center of Biotechnology of the Russian Academy of Sciences. Publication: High-yield soluble expression, purification and characterization of human steroidogenic acute regulatory protein (StAR) fused to a cleavable Maltose-Binding Protein (MBP). Sluchanko NN, Tugaeva KV, Faletrov YV, Levitsky DI. Protein Expr Purif. 2016 Mar;119:27-35. doi: 10.1016/j.pep.2015.11.002. Epub 2015 Nov 7. PubMed 26555181.
Backbone
  Vector backbone: HMBP-3C
  Backbone size w/o insert (bp): 4000
  Total vector size (bp): 4700
  Vector type: Bacterial Expression
Growth in bacteria
  Bacterial resistance: Ampicillin, 100 μg/mL
  Growth temperature: 37°C
  Growth strain: DH5alpha
  Copy number: High Copy
Gene/Insert
  Gene/Insert name: STAR protein (alt names: STARD1; steroidogenic acute regulatory protein)
  Species: H. sapiens (human)
  Insert size (bp): 670
  Entrez Gene: STAR (a.k.a. STARD1)
  Promoter: Ptac
  Tag / fusion protein: His-tagged MBP (N terminal on backbone)
  Cloning method: Restriction Enzyme; 5′ cloning site BamHI (not destroyed); 3′ cloning site HindIII (not destroyed)
  Sequencing primers: 5′ AACAACCTCGGGATCGAG
Terms and licenses: Academic/Nonprofit Terms; Industry Terms: Not Available to Industry
Depositor comments: The STARD1 domain sequence was subcloned after 3C site to obtain 3C cleavable His6-MBP-3C-STAR construction.
How to cite: HMBP-3C-STAR.66-285 was a gift from Nikolai Sluchanko (Addgene plasmid # 100094 ; http://n2t.net/addgene:100094 ; RRID:Addgene_100094)
