[The description below was written by a language model from this plasmid's Addgene catalogue record and pLannotate feature annotations shown in this document.]
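Description:
HMBP-3C-STAR.66-285 is a bacterial expression plasmid for producing the lipid-binding domain of human steroidogenic acute regulatory protein (STAR, also called STARD1; residues 66–285) as a soluble fusion to His-tagged maltose-binding protein. The insert, about 670 bp, was cloned between retained BamHI and HindIII sites in the HMBP-3C backbone, downstream of a 3C protease recognition site, giving a His6-MBP-3C-STAR arrangement. The tags can therefore be cleaved away after purification. The 3C site itself is not annotated in the feature table, but a gap between the MBP and STAR coding regions is consistent with a linker there. The MBP version lacks a signal sequence, so the fusion stays in the cytosol.

Transcription is driven by the hybrid tac promoter with an adjacent lac operator. The plasmid carries its own lacI gene under the lacIq promoter, so expression is repressed until induced with IPTG. A residual lacZα fragment follows the insert, and transcription ends at the rrnB T1 and T2 terminators. Propagation in E. coli relies on a ColE1/pMB1-type origin with ampicillin selection through β-lactamase. An M13 origin, the pBR322 bom region and a rop gene are also present. The rop annotation fits poorly with the catalogue's "high copy" designation. The catalogue also lists a total size of about 4.7 kb, whereas the sequenced record spans 7,339 nt, so the stated backbone size appears to be an underestimate.

According to the record, the construct is used for high-yield soluble expression, purification and characterization of human StAR. This protein mediates cholesterol transfer to the inner mitochondrial membrane during steroid hormone synthesis.
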