Features (pLannotate 1.2.2; 20 found; start..end, strand, type, name):
      1..29      +  promoter       tac promoter: strong E. coli promoter; hybrid between the trp and lac UV5 promoters
     37..53      +  protein_bind   lac operator: The lac repressor binds to the lac operator to inhibit transcription in E. coli. This inhibition can be relieved by adding lactose or isopropyl-β-D-thiogalactopyranoside (IPTG). lac repressor encoded by lacI
    126..143     +  CDS            7xHis (fragment): 6xHis affinity tag
    144..1244    +  CDS            MBP: maltose binding protein from E. coli; malE (mutated); This version of the gene does not encode a signal sequence, so MBP will remain in the cytosol.
   1347..2006    +  CDS            STAR (fragment): STAR_HUMAN - Also known as STARD1. Experimental evidence at protein level: Swiss-Prot protein existence level 1. Plays a key role in steroid hormone synthesis by enhancing the metabolism of cholesterol into pregnenolone. Mediates the transfer of cholesterol from the outer mitochondrial membrane to the inner mitochondrial membrane where it is cleaved to pregnenolone. From Homo sapiens (Human).
   2024..2178    +  CDS            lacZα (fragment): LacZα fragment of β-galactosidase; lacZ fragment
   2271..2386    +  ncRNA          5S rRNA: Accession: RF00001 - 5S ribosomal RNA
   2390..2476    +  terminator     rrnB T1 terminator: Escherichia coli rrnB; transcription terminator T1 from the E. coli rrnB gene
   2568..2595    +  terminator     rrnB T2 terminator: transcription terminator T2 from the E. coli rrnB gene
   2614..2705    +  promoter       AmpR promoter: bla
   2706..3566    +  CDS            AmpR: β-lactamase; bla; confers resistance to ampicillin, carbenicillin, and related antibiotics
   3608..4121    -  rep_origin     M13 ori (sequence partly withheld): M13 bacteriophage origin of replication; arrow indicates direction of (+) strand synthesis
   4232..4820    +  rep_origin     ori: high-copy-number ColE1/pMB1/pBR322/pUC origin of replication
   5006..5148    -  misc_feature   bom: basis of mobility region from pBR322
   5250..5441    -  CDS            rop: Rop protein, which maintains plasmids at low copy number; rop
   5458..5838    +  CDS            YPB1_ECOLX: Protein predicted: Swiss-Prot protein existence level 4. From Escherichia coli.
   5937..6014    +  promoter       lacIq promoter: lacI (mutant); In the lacIq allele, a single base change in the promoter boosts expression of the lacI gene about 10-fold.
   6015..7097    +  CDS            lacI: lac repressor; lacI; The lac repressor binds to the lac operator to inhibit transcription in E. coli. This inhibition can be relieved by adding lactose or isopropyl-β-D-thiogalactopyranoside (IPTG).
   7110..7131    +  protein_bind   CAP binding site: CAP binding activates transcription in the presence of cAMP. E. coli catabolite activator protein
   7150..7167    +  promoter       tet promoter (fragment): E. coli promoter for tetracycline efflux protein gene
>Addgene plasmid #100094 | HMBP-3C-STAR.66-285 | addgene full sequence | sequence record 193871 | Addgene NGS Result
TTGACAATTAATCATCGGCTCGTATAATGTGTGGAATTGTGAGCGGATAACAATTTCACACAGGAAACAG
CCAGTCCGTTTAGGTGTTTTCACGAGCACTTCACCAACAAGGACCATAGCATATGCATCACCATCACCAT
CACATGAAAACTGAAGAAGGTAAACTGGTAATCTGGATTAACGGCGATAAAGGCTATAACGGTCTCGCTG
AAGTCGGTAAGAAATTCGAGAAAGATACCGGAATTAAAGTCACCGTTGAGCATCCGGATAAACTGGAAGA
GAAATTCCCACAGGTTGCGGCAACTGGCGATGGCCCTGACATTATCTTCTGGGCACACGACCGCTTTGGT
GGCTACGCTCAATCTGGCCTGTTGGCTGAAATCACCCCGGACAAAGCGTTCCAGGACAAGCTGTATCCGT
TTACCTGGGATGCCGTACGTTACAACGGCAAGCTGATTGCTTACCCGATCGCTGTTGAAGCGTTATCGCT
GATTTATAACAAAGATCTGCTGCCGAACCCGCCAAAAACCTGGGAAGAGATCCCGGCGCTGGATAAAGAA
CTGAAAGCGAAAGGTAAGAGCGCGCTGATGTTCAACCTGCAAGAACCGTACTTCACCTGGCCGCTGATTG
CTGCTGACGGGGGTTATGCGTTCAAGTATGAAAACGGCAAGTACGACATTAAAGACGTGGGCGTGGATAA
CGCTGGCGCGAAAGCGGGTCTGACCTTCCTGGTTGACCTGATTAAAAACAAACACATGAATGCAGACACC
GATTACTCCATCGCAGAAGCTGCCTTTAATAAAGGCGAAACAGCGATGACCATCAACGGCCCGTGGGCAT
GGTCCAACATCGACACCAGCAAAGTGAATTATGGTGTAACGGTACTGCCGACCTTCAAGGGTCAACCATC
CAAACCGTTCGTTGGCGTGCTGAGCGCAGGTATTAACGCCGCCAGTCCGAACAAAGAGCTGGCAAAAGAG
TTCCTCGAAAACTATCTGCTGACTGATGAAGGTCTGGAAGCGGTTAATAAAGACAAACCGCTGGGTGCCG
TAGCGCTGAAGTCTTACGAGGAAGAGTTGGCGAAAGATCCACGTATTGCCGCCACCATGGAAAACGCCCA
GAAAGGTGAAATCATGCCGAACATCCCGCAGATGTCCGCTTTCTGGTATGCCGTGCGTACTGCGGTGATC
AACGCCGCCAGCGGTCGTCAGACTGTCGATGAAGCCCTGAAAGACGCGCAGACTAATTCGAGCTCGAACA
ACAACAACAATAACAATAACAACAACCTCGGGATCGAGGGAAGGATTTCAGAATTCCTGGAAGTTCTGTT
CCAGGGGCCCGGATCCACTCTCTACAGTGACCAGGAGCTGGCCTATCTCCAGCAGGGGGAGGAGGCCATG
CAGAAGGCCTTGGGCATCCTTAGCAACCAAGAGGGCTGGAAGAAGGAGAGTCAGCAGGACAATGGGGACA
AAGTGATGAGTAAAGTGGTCCCAGATGTGGGCAAGGTGTTCCGGCTGGAGGTCGTGGTGGACCAGCCCAT
GGAGAGGCTCTATGAAGAGCTCGTGGAGCGCATGGAAGCAATGGGGGAGTGGAACCCCAATGTCAAGGAG
ATCAAGGTCCTGCAGAAGATCGGAAAAGATACATTCATTACTCACGAGCTGGCTGCCGAGGCAGCAGGAA
ACCTGGTGGGGCCCCGTGACTTTGTGAGCGTGCGCTGTGCCAAGCGCCGAGGCTCCACCTGTGTGCTGGC
TGGCATGGCCACAGACTTCGGGAACATGCCTGAGCAGAAGGGTGTCATCAGGGCGGAGCACGGTCCCACT
TGCATGGTGCTTCACCCGTTGGCTGGAAGTCCCTCTAAGACCAAACTTACGTGGCTACTCAGCATCGACC
TCAAGGGGTGGCTGCCCAAGAGCATCATCAACCAGGTCCTGTCCCAGACCCAGGTGGATTTTGCCAACCA
CCTGCGCAAGCGCCTGGAGTCCCACCCTGCCTCTGAAGCCAGGTGTTGAAGACCAAAGCTTGGCACTGGC
CGTCGTTTTACAACGTCGTGACTGGGAAAACCCTGGCGTTACCCAACTTAATCGCCTTGCAGCACATCCC
CCTTTCGCCAGCTGGCGTAATAGCGAAGAGGCCCGCACCGATCGCCCTTCCCAACAGTTGCGCAGCCTGA
ATGGCGAATGGCAGCTTGGCTGTTTTGGCGGATGAGATAAGATTTTCAGCCTGATACAGATTAAATCAGA
ACGCAGAAGCGGTCTGATAAAACAGAATTTGCCTGGCGGCAGTAGCGCGGTGGTCCCACCTGACCCCATG
CCGAACTCAGAAGTGAAACGCCGTAGCGCCGATGGTAGTGTGGGGTCTCCCCATGCGAGAGTAGGGAACT
GCCAGGCATCAAATAAAACGAAAGGCTCAGTCGAAAGACTGGGCCTTTCGTTTTATCTGTTGTTTGTCGG
TGAACGCTCTCCTGAGTAGGACAAATCCGCCGGGAGCGGATTTGAACGTTGCGAAGCAACGGCCCGGAGG
GTGGCGGGCAGGACGCCCGCCATAAACTGCCAGGCATCAAATTAAGCAGAAGGCCATCCTGACGGATGGC
CTTTTTGCGTTTCTACAAACTCTTTTGTTTATTTTTCTAAATACATTCAAATATGTATCCGCTCATGAGA
CAATAACCCTGATAAATGCTTCAATAATATTGAAAAAGGAAGAGTATGAGTATTCAACATTTCCGTGTCG
CCCTTATTCCCTTTTTTGCGGCATTTTGCCTTCCTGTTTTTGCTCACCCAGAAACGCTGGTGAAAGTAAA
AGATGCTGAAGATCAGTTGGGTGCACGAGTGGGTTACATCGAACTGGATCTCAACAGCGGTAAGATCCTT
GAGAGTTTTCGCCCCGAAGAACGTTTCCCAATGATGAGCACTTTTAAAGTTCTGCTATGTGGCGCGGTAT
TATCCCGTGTTGACGCCGGGCAAGAGCAACTCGGTCGCCGCATACACTATTCTCAGAATGACTTGGTTGA
GTACTCACCAGTCACAGAAAAGCATCTTACGGATGGCATGACAGTAAGAGAATTATGCAGTGCTGCCATA
ACCATGAGTGATAACACTGCGGCCAACTTACTTCTGACAACGATCGGAGGACCGAAGGAGCTAACCGCTT
TTTTGCACAACATGGGGGATCATGTAACTCGCCTTGATCGTTGGGAACCGGAGCTGAATGAAGCCATACC
AAACGACGAGCGTGACACCACGATGCCTGTAGCAATGGCAACAACGTTGCGCAAACTATTAACTGGCGAA
CTACTTACTCTAGCTTCCCGGCAACAATTAATAGACTGGATGGAGGCGGATAAAGTTGCAGGACCACTTC
TGCGCTCGGCCCTTCCGGCTGGCTGGTTTATTGCTGATAAATCTGGAGCCGGTGAGCGTGGGTCTCGCGG
TATCATTGCAGCACTGGGGCCAGATGGTAAGCCCTCCCGTATCGTAGTTATCTACACGACGGGGAGTCAG
GCAACTATGGATGAACGGAATAGACAGATCGCTGAGATAGGTGCCTCACTGATTAAGCATTGGTAACTGT
CAGACCAAGTTTACTCATATATACTTTAGATTGATT
[38 nt withheld, positions 3607-3644]
A
[37 nt withheld, positions 3646-3682]
ATTTTGTTAAAATTCGCGTTAAATTTTTGTTAAATCAGCTCATTTTTTAACCAATAGGCCGAAATCGGCA
AAATCCCTTATAAATCAAAAGAATAGACCGAGATAGGGT
[37 nt withheld, positions 3792-3828]
AAAGAACGTGGACTCCAACGTCAAAGG
[141 nt withheld, positions 3856-3996]
G
[125 nt withheld, positions 3998-4122]
AAAGGATCTAGGTGAAGATCCTTTTTGATAATCTCATGACCAAAATCCCTTAACGTGAGTTTTCGTTCCA
CTGAGCGTCAGACCCCGTAGAAAAGATCAAAGGATCTTCTTGAGATCCTTTTTTTCTGCGCGTAATCTGC
TGCTTGCAAACAAAAAAACCACCGCTACCAGCGGTGGTTTGTTTGCCGGATCAAGAGCTACCAACTCTTT
TTCCGAAGGTAACTGGCTTCAGCAGAGCGCAGATACCAAATACTGTCCTTCTAGTGTAGCCGTAGTTAGG
CCACCACTTCAAGAACTCTGTAGCACCGCCTACATACCTCGCTCTGCTAATCCTGTTACCAGTGGCTGCT
GCCAGTGGCGATAAGTCGTGTCTTACCGGGTTGGACTCAAGACGATAGTTACCGGATAAGGCGCAGCGGT
CGGGCTGAACGGGGGGTTCGTGCACACAGCCCAGCTTGGAGCGAACGACCTACACCGAACTGAGATACCT
ACAGCGTGAGCTATGAGAAAGCGCCACGCTTCCCGAAGGGAGAAAGGCGGACAGGTATCCGGTAAGCGGC
AGGGTCGGAACAGGAGAGCGCACGAGGGAGCTTCCAGGGGGAAACGCCTGGTATCTTTATAGTCCTGTCG
GGTTTCGCCACCTCTGACTTGAGCGTCGATTTTTGTGATGCTCGTCAGGGGGGCGGAGCCTATGGAAAAA
CGCCAGCAACGCGGCCTTTTTACGGTTCCTGGCCTTTTGCTGGCCTTTTGCTCACATGTTCTTTCCTGCG
TTATCCCCTGATTCTGTGGATAACCGTATTGCCGCCTTTGAGTGAGCTGATACCGCTCGCCGCAGCCGAA
CGACCGAGCGCAGCGAGTCAGTGAGCGAGGAAGCGGAAGAGCGCCTGATGCGGTATTTTCTCCTTACGCA
TCTGTGCGGTATTTCACACCGCATATATGGTGCACTCTCAGTACAATCTGCTCTGATGCCGCATAGTTAA
GCCAGTATACACTCCGCTATCGCTACGTGACTGGGTCATGGCTGCGCCCCGACACCCGCCAACACCCGCT
GACGCGCCCTGACGGGCTTGTCTGCTCCCGGCATCCGCTTACAGACAAGCTGTGACCGTCTCCGGGAGCT
GCATGTGTCAGAGGTTTTCACCGTCATCACCGAAACGCGCGAGGCAGCTGCGGTAAAGCTCATCAGCGTG
GTCGTGCAGCGATTCACAGATGTCTGCCTGTTCATCCGCGTCCAGCTCGTTGAGTTTCTCCAGAAGCGTT
AATGTCTGGCTTCTGATAAAGCGGGCCATGTTAAGGGCGGTTTTTTCCTGTTTGGTCACTGATGCCTCCG
TGTAAGGGGGATTTCTGTTCATGGGGGTAATGATACCGATGAAACGAGAGAGGATGCTCACGATACGGGT
TACTGATGATGAACATGCCCGGTTACTGGAACGTTGTGAGGGTAAACAACTGGCGGTATGGATGCGGCGG
GACCAGAGAAAAATCACTCAGGGTCAATGCCAGCGCTTCGTTAATACAGATGTAGGTGTTCCACAGGGTA
GCCAGCAGCATCCTGCGATGCAGATCCGGAACATAATGGTGCAGGGCGCTGACTTCCGCGTTTCCAGACT
TTACGAAACACGGAAACCGAAGACCATTCATGTTGTTGCTCAGGTCGCAGACGTTTTGCAGCAGCAGTCG
CTTCACGTTCGCTCGCGTATCGGTGATTCATTCTGCTAACCAGTAAGGCAACCCCGCCAGCCTAGCCGGG
TCCTCAACGACAGGAGCACGATCATGCGCACCCGTGGCCAGGACCCAACGCTGCCCGAAATTCCGACACC
ATCGAATGGTGCAAAACCTTTCGCGGTATGGCATGATAGCGCCCGGAAGAGAGTCAATTCAGGGTGGTGA
ATGTGAAACCAGTAACGTTATACGATGTCGCAGAGTATGCCGGTGTCTCTTATCAGACCGTTTCCCGCGT
GGTGAACCAGGCCAGCCACGTTTCTGCGAAAACGCGGGAAAAAGTGGAAGCGGCGATGGCGGAGCTGAAT
TACATTCCCAACCGCGTGGCACAACAACTGGCGGGCAAACAGTCGTTGCTGATTGGCGTTGCCACCTCCA
GTCTGGCCCTGCACGCGCCGTCGCAAATTGTCGCGGCGATTAAATCTCGCGCCGATCAACTGGGTGCCAG
CGTGGTGGTGTCGATGGTAGAACGAAGCGGCGTCGAAGCCTGTAAAGCGGCGGTGCACAATCTTCTCGCG
CAACGCGTCAGTGGGCTGATCATTAACTATCCGCTGGATGACCAGGATGCCATTGCTGTGGAAGCTGCCT
GCACTAATGTTCCGGCGTTATTTCTTGATGTCTCTGACCAGACACCCATCAACAGTATTATTTTCTCCCA
TGAAGACGGTACGCGACTGGGCGTGGAGCATCTGGTCGCATTGGGTCACCAGCAAATCGCGCTGTTAGCG
GGCCCATTAAGTTCTGTCTCGGCGCGTCTGCGTCTGGCTGGCTGGCATAAATATCTCACTCGCAATCAAA
TTCAGCCGATAGCGGAACGGGAAGGCGACTGGAGTGCCATGTCCGGTTTTCAACAAACCATGCAAATGCT
GAATGAGGGCATCGTTCCCACTGCGATGCTGGTTGCCAACGATCAGATGGCGCTGGGCGCAATGCGCGCC
ATTACCGAGTCCGGGCTGCGCGTTGGTGCGGATATCTCGGTAGTGGGATACGACGATACCGAAGACAGCT
CATGTTATATCCCGCCGTTAACCACCATCAAACAGGATTTTCGCCTGCTGGGGCAAACCAGCGTGGACCG
CTTGCTGCAACTCTCTCAGGGCCAGGCGGTGAAGGGCAATCAGCTGTTGCCCGTCTCACTGGTGAAAAGA
AAAACCACCCTGGCGCCCAATACGCAAACCGCCTCTCCCCGCGCGTTGGCCGATTCATTAATGCAGCTGG
CACGACAGGTTTCCCGACTGGAAAGCGGGCAGTGAGCGCAACGCAATTAATGTAAGTTAGCTCACTCATT
AGGCACAATTCTCATGTTTGACAGCTTATCATCGACTGCACGGTGCACCAATGCTTCTGGCGTCAGGCAG
CCATCGGAAGCTGTGGTATGGCTGTGCAGGTCGTAAATCACTGCATAATTCGTGTCGCTCAAGGCGCACT
CCCGTTCTGGATAATGTTTTTTGCGCCGACATCATAACGGTTCTGGCAAATATTCTGAAATGAGCTG
