>Addgene plasmid #100094 | HMBP-3C-STAR.66-285 | depositor partial sequence | sequence record 183079 | HMBP-3C-STAR.66-285 sequence 783 bps
TCTGTTCCAGGGGCCCGGATCCACTCTCTACAGTGACCAGGAGCTGGCCTATCTCCAGCAGGGGGAGGAG
GCCATGCAGAAGGCCTTGGGCATCCTTAGCAACCAAGAGGGCTGGAAGAAGGAGAGTCAGCAGGACAATG
GGGACAAAGTGATGAGTAAAGTGGTCCCAGATGTGGGCAAGGTGTTCCGGCTGGAGGTCGTGGTGGACCA
GCCCATGGAGAGGCTCTATGAAGAGCTCGTGGAGCGCATGGAAGCAATGGGGGAGTGGAACCCCAATGTC
AAGGAGATCAAGGTCCTGCAGAAGATCGGAAAAGATACATTCATTACTCACGAGCTGGCTGCCGAGGCAG
CAGGAAACCTGGTGGGGCCCCGTGACTTTGTGAGCGTGCGCTGTGCCAAGCGCCGAGGCTCCACCTGTGT
GCTGGCTGGCATGGCCACAGACTTCGGGAACATGCCTGAGCAGAAGGGTGTCATCAGGGCGGAGCACGGT
CCCACTTGCATGGTGCTTCACCCGTTGGCTGGAAGTCCCTCTAAGACCAAACTTACGTGGCTACTCAGCA
TCGACCTCAAGGGGTGGCTGCCCAAGAGCATCATCAACCAGGTCCTGTCCCAGACCCAGGTGGATTTTGC
CAACCACCTGCGCAAGCGCCTGGAGTCCCACCCTGCCTCTGAAGCCAGGTGTTGAAGACCAAAGCTTGGC
ACTGGCCGTCGTTTTACAACGTCGTGACTGGGAAAACCCTGGCGTTACCCAACTTAATCGCCTTGCAGCA
CATCCCCCTTTCG
